>Addgene plasmid #60189 | DYSF-Exon35-del | depositor full sequence | sequence record 96284 | DYSF-Exon35-del sequence 8644 bps
TCGCGCGTTTCGGTGATGACGGTGAAAACCTCTGACACATGCAGCTCCCGGAGACGGTCACAGCTTGTCT
GTAAGCGGATGCCGGGAGCAGACAAGCCCGTCAGGGCGCGTCAGCGGGTGTTGGCGGGTGTCGGGGCTGG
CTTAACTATGCGGCATCAGAGCAGATTGTACTGAGAGTGCACGAATTCGATATCGTTAACGGTACCACTA
GTACGCGTATGCTGAGGGTCTTCATCCTCTATGCCGAGAACGTCCACACACCCGACACCGACATCAGCGA
TGCCTACTGCTCCGCGGTGTTTGCAGGGGTGAAGAAGAGAACCAAAGTCATCAAGAACAGCGTGAACCCT
GTATGGAATGAGGGATTTGAATGGGACCTCAAGGGCATCCCCCTGGACCAGGGCTCTGAGCTTCATGTGG
TGGTCAAAGACCATGAGACGATGGGGAGGAACAGGTTCCTGGGGGAAGCCAAGGTCCCACTCCGAGAGGT
CCTCGCCACCCCTAGTCTGTCCGCCAGCTTCAATGCCCCCCTGCTGGACACCAAGAAGCAGCCCACAGGG
GCCTCGCTGGTCCTGCAGGTGTCCTACACACCGCTGCCTGGAGCTGTGCCCCTGTTCCCGCCCCCTACTC
CTCTGGAGCCCTCCCCGACTCTGCCTGACCTGGATGTAGTGGCAGACACAGGAGGAGAGGAAGACACAGA
GGACCAGGGACTCACTGGAGATGAGGCGGAGCCATTCCTGGATCAAAGCGGAGGCCCGGGGGCTCCCACC
ACCCCAAGGAAACTACCTTCACGTCCTCCGCCCCACTACCCCGGGATCAAAAGAAAGCGAAGTGCGCCTA
CATCTAGAAAGCTGCTGTCAGACAAACCGCAGGATTTCCAGATCAGGGTCCAGGTGATCGAGGGGCGCCA
GCTGCCGGGGGTGAACATCAAGCCTGTGGTCAAGGTTACCGCTGCAGGGCAGACCAAGCGGACGCGGATC
CACAAGGGAAACAGCCCACTCTTCAATGAGACTCTTTTCTTCAACTTGTTTGACTCTCCTGGGGAGCTGT
TTGATGAGCCCATCTTTATCACGGTGGTAGACTCTCGTTCTCTCAGGACAGATGCTCTCCTCGGGGAGTT
CCGGATGGACGTGGGCACCATTTACAGAGAGCCCCGGCACGCCTATCTCAGGAAGTGGCTGCTGCTCTCA
GACCCTGATGACTTCTCTGCTGGGGCCAGAGGCTACCTGAAAACAAGCCTTTGTGTGCTGGGGCCTGGGG
ACGAAGCGCCTCTGGAGAGAAAAGACCCCTCTGAAGACAAGGAGGACATTGAAAGCAACCTGCTCCGGCC
CACAGGCGTAGCCCTGCGAGGAGCCCACTTCTGCCTGAAGGTCTTCCGGGCCGAGGACTTGCCGCAGATG
GACGATGCCGTGATGGACAACGTGAAACAGATCTTTGGCTTCGAGAGTAACAAGAAGAACTTGGTGGACC
CCTTTGTGGAGGTCAGCTTTGCGGGGAAAATGCTGTGCAGCAAGATCTTGGAGAAGACGGCCAACCCTCA
GTGGAACCAGAACATCACACTGCCTGCCATGTTTCCCTCCATGTGCGAAAAAATGAGGATTCGTATCATA
GACTGGGACCGCCTGACTCACAATGACATCGTGGCTACCACCTACCTGAGTATGTCGAAAATCTCTGCCC
CTGGAGGAGAAATAGAAGAGGAGCCTGCAGGTGCTGTCAAGCCTTCGAAAGCCTCAGACTTGGATGACTA
CCTGGGCTTCCTCCCCACTTTTGGGCCCTGCTACATCAACCTCTATGGCAGTCCCAGAGAGTTCACAGGC
TTCCCAGACCCCTACACAGAGCTCAACACAGGCAAGGGGGAAGGTGTGGCTTATCGTGGCCGGCTTCTGC
TCTCCCTGGAGACCAAGCTGGTGGAGCACAGTGAACAGAAGGTGGAGGACCTTCCTGCGGATGACATCCT
CCGGGTGGAGAAGTACCTTAGGAGGCGCAAGTACTCCCTGTTTGCGGCCTTCTACTCAGCCACCATGCTG
CAGGATGTGGATGATGCCATCCAGTTTGAGGTCAGCATCGGGAACTACGGGAACAAGTTCGACATGACCT
GCCTGCCGCTGGCCTCCACCACTCAGTACAGCCGTGCAGTCTTTGACGGGTGCCACTACTACTACCTACC
CTGGGGTAACGTGAAACCTGTGGTGGTGCTGTCATCCTACTGGGAGGACATCAGCCATAGAATCGAGACT
CAGAACCAGCTGCTTGGGATTGCTGACCGGCTGGAAGCTGGCCTGGAGCAGGTCCACCTGGCCCTGAAGG
CGCAGTGCTCCACGGAGGACGTGGACTCGCTGGTGGCTCAGCTGACGGATGAGCTCATCGCAGGCTGCAG
CCAGCCTCTGGGTGACATCCATGAGACACCCTCTGCCACCCACCTGGACCAGTACCTGTACCAGCTGCGC
ACCCATCACCTGAGCCAAATCACTGAGGCTGCCCTGGCCCTGAAGCTCGGCCACAGTGAGCTCCCTGCAG
CTCTGGAGCAGGCGGAGGACTGGCTCCTGCGTCTGCGTGCCCTGGCAGAGGAGCCCCAGAACAGCCTGCC
GGACATCGTCATCTGGATGCTGCAGGGAGACAAGCGTGTGGCATACCAGCGGGTGCCCGCCCACCAAGTC
CTCTTCTCCCGGCGGGGTGCCAACTACTGTGGCAAGAATTGTGGGAAGCTACAGACAATCTTTCTGAAAT
ATCCGATGGAGAAGGTGCCTGGCGCCCGGATGCCAGTGCAGATACGGGTCAAGCTGTGGTTTGGGCTCTC
TGTGGATGAGAAGGAGTTCAACCAGTTTGCTGAGGGGAAGCTGTCTGTCTTTGCTGAAACCTATGAGAAC
GAGACTAAGTTGGCCCTTGTTGGGAACTGGGGCACAACGGGCCTCACCTACCCCAAGTTTTCTGACGTCA
CGGGCAAGATCAAGCTACCCAAGGACAGCTTCCGCCCCTCGGCCGGCTGGACCTGGGCTGGAGATTGGTT
CGTGTGTCCGGAGAAGACTCTGCTCCATGACATGGACGCCGGTCACCTGAGCTTCGTGGAAGAGGTGTTT
GAGAACCAGACCCGGCTTCCCGGAGGCCAGTGGATCTACATGAGTGACAACTACACCGATGTGAACGGGG
AGAAGGTGCTTCCCAAGGATGACATTGAGTGCCCACTGGGCTGGAAGTGGGAAGATGAGGAATGGTCCAC
AGACCTCAACCGGGCTGTCGATGAGCAAGGCTGGGAGTATAGCATCACCATCCCCCCGGAGCGGAAGCCG
AAGCACTGGGTCCCTGCTGAGAAGATGTACTACACACACCGACGGCGGCGCTGGGTGCGCCTGCGCAGGA
GGGATCTCAGCCAAATGGAAGCACTGAAAAGGCACAGGCAGGCGGAGGCGGAGGGCGAGGGCTGGGAGTA
CGCCTCTCTTTTTGGCTGGAAGTTCCACCTCGAGTACCGCAAGACAGATGCCTTCCGCCGCCGCCGCTGG
CGCCGTCGCATGGAGCCACTGGAGAAGACGGGGCCTGCAGCTGTGTTTGCCCTTGAGGGGGCCCTGGGCG
GCGTGATGGATGACAAGAGTGAAGATTCCATGTCCGTCTCCACCTTGAGCTTCGGTGTGAACAGACCCAC
GATTTCCTGCATATTCGACTATGGGAACCGCTACCATCTACGCTGCTACATGTACCAGGCCCGGGACCTG
GCTGCGATGGACAAGGACTCTTTTTCTGATCCCTATGCCATCGTCTCCTTCCTGCACCAGAGCCAGAAGA
CGGTGGTGGTGAAGAACACCCTTAACCCCACCTGGGACCAGACGCTCATCTTCTACGAGATCGAGATCTT
TGGCGAGCCGGCCACAGTTGCTGAGCAACCGCCCAGCATTGTGGTGGAGCTGTACGACCATGACACTTAT
GGTGCAGACGAGTTTATGGGTCGCTGCATCTGTCAACCGAGTCTGGAACGGATGCCACGGCTGGCCTGGT
TCCCACTGACGAGGGGCAGCCAGCCGTCGGGGGAGCTGCTGGCCTCTTTTGAGCTCATCCAGAGAGAGAA
GGTGCAGGAGACATCAAGGATCCTGGATGAGTCTGAGGACACAGACCTGCCCTACCCACCACCCCAGAGG
GAGGCCAACATCTACATGGTTCCTCAGAACATCAAGCCAGCGCTCCAGCGTACCGCCATCGAGATCCTGG
CATGGGGCCTGCGGAACATGAAGAGTTACCAGCTGGCCAACATCTCCTCCCCCAGCCTCGTGGTAGAGTG
TGGGGGCCAGACGGTGCAGTCCTGTGTCATCAGGAACCTCCGGAAGAACCCCAACTTTGACATCTGCACC
CTCTTCATGGAAGTGATGCTGCCCAGGGAGGAGCTCTACTGCCCCCCCATCACCGTCAAGGTCATCGATA
ACCGCCAGTTTGGCCGCCGGCCTGTGGTGGGCCAGTGTACCATCCGCTCCCTGGAGAGCTTCCTGTGTGA
CCCCTACTCGGCGGAGAGTCCATCCCCACAGGGTGGCCCAGACGATGTGAGCCTACTCAGTCCTGGGGAA
GACGTGCTCATCGACATTGATGACAAGGAGCCCCTCATCCCCATCCAGGAGGAAGAGTTCATCGATTGGT
GGAGCAAATTCTTTGCCTCCATAGGGGAGAGGGAAAAGTGCGGCTCCTACCTGGAGAAGGATTTTGACAC
CCTGAAGGTCTATGACACACAGCTGGAGAATGTGGAGGCCTTTGAGGGCCTGTCTGACTTTTGTAACACC
TTCAAGCTGTACCGGGGCAAGACGCAGGAGGAGACAGAAGATCCATCTGTGATTGGTGAATTTAAGGGCC
TCTTCAAAATTTATCCCCTCCCAGAAGACCCAGCCATCCCCATGCCCCCAAGACAGTTCCACCAGCTGGC
CGCCCAGGGACCCCAGGAGTGCTTGGTCCGTATCTACATTGTCCGAGCATTTGGCCTGCAGCCCAAGGAC
CCCAATGGAAAGTGTGATCCTTACATCAAGATCTCCATAGGGAAGAAATCAGTGAGTGACCAGGATAACT
ACATCCCCTGCACGCTGGAGCCCGTATTTGGAAAGATGTTCGAGCTGACCTGCACTCTGCCTCTGGAGAA
GGACCTAAAGATCACTCTCTATGACTATGACCTCCTCTCCAAGGACGAAAAGATCGGTGAGACGGTCGTC
GACCTGGAGAACAGGCTGCTGTCCAAGTTTGGGGCTCGCTGTGGACTCCCACAGACCTACTGTGTCTCTG
GACCGAACCAGTGGCGGGACCAGCTCCGCCCCTCCCAGCTCCTCCACCTCTTCTGCCAGCAGCATAGAGT
CAAGGCACCTGTGTACCGGACAGACCGTGTAATGTTTCAGGATAAAGAATATTCCATTGAAGAGATAGAG
GCTGGCAGGATCCCAAACCCACACCTGGGCCCAGTGGAGGAGCGTCTGGCTCTGCATGTGCTTCAGCAGC
AGGGCCTGGTCCCGGAGCACGTGGAGTCACGGCCCCTCTACAGCCCCCTGCAGCCAGACATCGAGCAGGG
GAAGCTGCAGATGTGGGTCGACCTATTTCCGAAGGCCCTGGGGCGGCCTGGACCTCCCTTCAACATCACC
CCACGGAGAGCCAGAAGGTTTTTCCTGCGTTGTATTATCTGGAATACCAGAGATGTGATCCTGGATGACC
TGAGCCTCACGGGGGAGAAGATGAGCGACATTTATGTGAAAGGTTGGATGATTGGCTTTGAAGAACACAA
GCAAAAGACAGACGTGCATTATCGTTCCCTGGGAGGTGAAGGCAACTTCAACTGGAGGTTCATTTTCCCC
TTCGACTACCTGCCAGCTGAGCAAGTCTGTACCATTGCCAAGAAGGATGCCTTCTGGAGGCTGGACAAGA
CTGAGAGCAAAATCCCAGCACGAGTGGTGTTCCAGATCTGGGACAATGACAAGTTCTCCTTTGATGATTT
TCTGGGCTCCCTGCAGCTCGATCTCAACCGCATGCCCAAGCCAGCCAAGACAGCCAAGAAGTGCTCCTTG
GACCAGCTGGATGATGCTTTCCACCCAGAATGGTTTGTGTCCCTTTTTGAGCAGAAAACAGTGAAGGGCT
GGTGGCCCTGTGTAGCAGAAGAGGGTGAGAAGAAAATACTGGCGGGCAAGCTGGAAATGACCTTGGAGAT
TGTAGCAGAGAGTGAGCATGAGGAGCGGCCTGCTGGCCAGGGCCGGGATGAGCCCAACATGAACCCTAAG
CTTGAGGACCCAAGGCGCCCCGACACCTCCTTCCTGTGGTTTACCTCCCCATACAAGACCATGAAGTTCA
TCCTGTGGCGGCGTTTCCGGTGGGCCATCATCCTCTTCATCATCCTCTTCATCCTGCTGCTGTTCCTGGC
CATCTTCATCTACGCCTTCCCGAACTATGCTGCCATGAAGCTGGTGAAGCCCTTCAGCTGATGATCACCA
TGGCATATGGCTAGCGCGGCCGCCATGGTCATAGCTGTTTCCTGTGTGAAATTGTTATCCGCTCACAATT
CCACACAACATACGAGCCGGAAGCATAAAGTGTAAAGCCTGGGGTGCCTAATGAGTGAGCTAACTCACAT
TAATTGCGTTGCGCTCACTGCCCGCTTTCCAGTCGGGAAACCTGTCGTGCCAGCTGCATTAATGAATCGG
CCAACGCGCGGGGAGAGGCGGTTTGCGTATTGGGCGCTCTTCCGCTTCCTCGCTCACTGACTCGCTGCGC
TCGGTCGTTCGGCTGCGGCGAGCGGTATCAGCTCACTCAAAGGCGGTAATACGGTTATCCACAGAATCAG
GGGATAACGCAGGAAAGAACATGTGAGCAAAAGGCCAGCAAAAGGCCAGGAACCGTAAAAAGGCCGCGTT
GCTGGCGTTTTTCCATAGGCTCCGCCCCCCTGACGAGCATCACAAAAATCGACGCTCAAGTCAGAGGTGG
CGAAACCCGACAGGACTATAAAGATACCAGGCGTTTCCCCCTGGAAGCTCCCTCGTGCGCTCTCCTGTTC
CGACCCTGCCGCTTACCGGATACCTGTCCGCCTTTCTCCCTTCGGGAAGCGTGGCGCTTTCTCATAGCTC
ACGCTGTAGGTATCTCAGTTCGGTGTAGGTCGTTCGCTCCAAGCTGGGCTGTGTGCACGAACCCCCCGTT
CAGCCCGACCGCTGCGCCTTATCCGGTAACTATCGTCTTGAGTCCAACCCGGTAAGACACGACTTATCGC
CACTGGCAGCAGCCACTGGTAACAGGATTAGCAGAGCGAGGTATGTAGGCGGTGCTACAGAGTTCTTGAA
GTGGTGGCCTAACTACGGCTACACTAGAAGAACAGTATTTGGTATCTGCGCTCTGCTGAAGCCAGTTACC
TTCGGAAAAAGAGTTGGTAGCTCTTGATCCGGCAAACAAACCACCGCTGGTAGCGGTGGTTTTTTTGTTT
GCAAGCAGCAGATTACGCGCAGAAAAAAAGGATCTCAAGAAGATCCTTTGATCTTTTCTACGGGGTCTGA
CGCTCAGTGGAACGAAAACTCACGTTAAGGGATTTTGGTCATGAGATTATCAAAAAGGATCTTCACCTAG
ATCCTTTTAAATTAAAAATGAAGTTTTAAATCAATCTAAAGTATATATGAGTAAACTTGGTCTGACAGTT
AGAAAAACTCATCGAGCATCAAATGAAACTGCAATTTATTCATATCAGGATTATCAATACCATATTTTTG
AAAAAGCCGTTTCTGTAATGAAGGAGAAAACTCACCGAGGCAGTTCCATAGGATGGCAAGATCCTGGTAT
CGGTCTGCGATTCCGACTCGTCCAACATCAATACAACCTATTAATTTCCCCTCGTCAAAAATAAGGTTAT
CAAGTGAGAAATCACCATGAGTGACGACTGAATCCGGTGAGAATGGCAAAAGTTTATGCATTTCTTTCCA
GACTTGTTCAACAGGCCAGCCATTACGCTCGTCATCAAAATCACTCGCATCAACCAAACCGTTATTCATT
CGTGATTGCGCCTGAGCGAGACGAAATACGCGATCGCTGTTAAAAGGACAATTACAAACAGGAATCGAAT
GCAACCGGCGCAGGAACACTGCCAGCGCATCAACAATATTTTCACCTGAATCAGGATATTCTTCTAATAC
CTGGAATGCTGTTTTCCCAGGGATCGCAGTGGTGAGTAACCATGCATCATCAGGAGTACGGATAAAATGC
TTGATGGTCGGAAGAGGCATAAATTCCGTCAGCCAGTTTAGTCTGACCATCTCATCTGTAACATCATTGG
CAACGCTACCTTTGCCATGTTTCAGAAACAACTCTGGCGCATCGGGCTTCCCATACAATCGATAGATTGT
CGCACCTGATTGCCCGACATTATCGCGAGCCCATTTATACCCATATAAATCAGCATCCATGTTGGAATTT
AATCGCGGCCTAGAGCAAGACGTTTCCCGTTGAATATGGCTCATACTCTTCCTTTTTCAATATTATTGAA
GCATTTATCAGGGTTATTGTCTCATGAGCGGATACATATTTGAATGTATTTAGAAAAATAAACAAATAGG
GGTTCCGCGCACATTTCCCCGAAAAGTGCCACCTGACGTCTAAGAAACCATTATTATCATGACATTAACC
TATAAAAATAGGCGTATCACGAGGCCCTTTCGTC
Features (pLannotate 1.2.2; 10 found; start..end, strand, type, name):
    137..182     +  misc_feature   bom (fragment): basis of mobility region from pBR322
    219..6428    +  CDS            DYSF: DYSF_HUMAN - Also known as FER1L1. Experimental evidence at protein level: Swiss-Prot protein existence level 1. Key calcium ion sensor involved in the Ca(2+)-triggered synaptic vesicle-plasma membrane fusion. Plays a role in the sarcolemma repair mechanism of both skeletal muscle and cardiomyocytes that permits rapid resealing of membranes disrupted by mechanical stress (By similarity). From Homo sapiens (Human).
   6492..6508    -  protein_bind   lac operator: The lac repressor binds to the lac operator to inhibit transcription in E. coli. This inhibition can be relieved by adding lactose or isopropyl-β-D-thiogalactopyranoside (IPTG). lac repressor encoded by lacI
   6516..6546    -  promoter       lac promoter: promoter for the E. coli lac operon
   6561..6582    -  protein_bind   CAP binding site: CAP binding activates transcription in the presence of cAMP. E. coli catabolite activator protein
   6595..6687    -  CDS            lacI (fragment): lac repressor; lacI; The lac repressor binds to the lac operator to inhibit transcription in E. coli. This inhibition can be relieved by adding lactose or isopropyl-β-D-thiogalactopyranoside (IPTG).
   6870..7458    -  rep_origin     ori: high-copy-number ColE1/pMB1/pBR322/pUC origin of replication
   7629..8444    -  CDS            KanR: aminoglycoside phosphotransferase; aph(3')-Ia; confers resistance to kanamycin in bacteria or G418 (Geneticin®) in eukaryotes
   8445..8549    -  promoter       AmpR promoter: bla
   8644..35      +  CDS            rop (fragment) (across the origin): Rop protein, which maintains plasmids at low copy number; rop
