[The description below was written by a language model from this plasmid's Addgene catalogue record and pLannotate feature annotations shown in this document.]
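Description:
DYSF-Exon35-del is a bacterial cloning plasmid built on the pUC57-Kan backbone that carries a synthesized human dysferlin (DYSF, also known as FER1L1) coding sequence from which exon 35 has been removed. The record states that the deletion preserves the open reading frame, so the insert encodes an internally shortened dysferlin rather than a truncated one. The total construct is 8,644 bp, of which about 6.3 kb is insert; the annotation places the DYSF coding sequence on the forward strand, spanning roughly 6.2 kb. Propagation in E. coli relies on a high-copy ColE1/pUC-type origin, and selection is by kanamycin through an aminoglycoside phosphotransferase gene (aph(3')-Ia) that is driven here by the bla (AmpR) promoter. The catalogue lists the copy number as unknown.

No eukaryotic promoter, polyadenylation signal, tag or reporter is annotated, which fits the catalogue designation as a cloning vector rather than an expression vector. The only promoter near the insert is the backbone's lac promoter with its operator and CAP binding site, and it sits downstream of the DYSF sequence on the opposite strand, so it is a remnant of the pUC multiple cloning region rather than a driver of dysferlin expression. Short fragments of lacI, rop and the pBR322 bom region are likewise backbone remnants. Dysferlin is a calcium-sensing protein involved in sarcolemmal membrane repair in skeletal and cardiac muscle. The record does not state a specific application, but the plasmid appears suited as a source template for subcloning the exon 35-deleted cDNA into expression or delivery vectors to examine whether the shortened protein is functional.
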