Addgene plasmid #60189: DYSF-Exon35-del
Purpose: Plasmid contains human dysferlin with exon 35 deleted. Deletion maintains the open reading frame.
Depositing lab: Jain Foundation.
Backbone
  Vector backbone: pUC57-Kan
  Backbone size w/o insert (bp): 2363
  Total vector size (bp): 8644
  Vector type: cloning vector
Growth in bacteria
  Bacterial resistance: Kanamycin, 50 μg/mL
  Growth temperature: 37°C
  Growth strain: Top10
  Copy number: Unknown
Gene/Insert
  Gene/Insert name: Dysferlin (alt name: DYSF)
  Species: H. sapiens (human)
  Insert size (bp): 6281
  Mutation: Exon 35 has been deleted
  Entrez Gene: DYSF (a.k.a. FER1L1, LGMD2B, LGMDR2, MMD1)
  Cloning method: Unknown
  Sequencing primers: 5′ gagcagattgtactgagagtgcacg; 3′ M13pUC-rev
Resource information
  A portion of this plasmid was derived from a plasmid made by: The human dysferlin insert was synthesized by Genewiz
Terms and licenses: Academic/Nonprofit Terms; Industry Terms: Not Available to Industry
How to cite: DYSF-Exon35-del was a gift from Jain Foundation (Addgene plasmid # 60189 ; http://n2t.net/addgene:60189 ; RRID:Addgene_60189)
