>Addgene plasmid #60189 | DYSF-Exon35-del | addgene partial sequence | sequence record 98269 | pRSII-F1 5'-CGGCATCAGAGCAGATTGTAC-3'
TACCACTAGTACGCGTATGCTGAGGGTCTTCATCCTCTATGCCGAGAACGTCCACACACCCGACACCGAC
ATCAGCGATGCCTACTGCTCCGCGGTGTTTGCAGGGGTGAAGAAGAGAACCAAAGTCATCAAGAACAGCG
TGAACCCTGTATGGAATGAGGGATTTGAATGGGACCTCAAGGGCATCCCCCTGGACCAGGGCTCTGAGCT
TCATGTGGTGGTCAAAGACCATGAGACGATGGGGAGGAACAGGTTCCTGGGGGAAGCCAAGGTCCCACTC
CGAGAGGTCCTCGCCACCCCTAGTCTGTCCGCCAGCTTCAATGCCCCCCTGCTGGACACCAAGAAGCAGC
CCACAGGGGCCTCGCTGGTCCTGCAGGTGTCCTACACACCGCTGCCTGGAGCTGTGCCCCTGTTCCCGCC
CCCTACTCCTCTGGAGCCCTCCCCGACTCTGCCTGACCTGGATGTAGTGGCAGACACAGGAGGAGAGGAA
GACACAGAGGACCAGGGACTCACTGGAGATGAGGCGGAGCCATTCCTGGATCAAAGCGGAGGCCCGGGGG
CTCCCACCACCCCAAGGAAACTACCTTCACGTCCTCCGCCCCACTACCCCGGGATCAAAAGAAAGCGAAG
TGCGCCTACATCTAGAAAGCTGCTGTCAGACAAACCGCAGGATTTCCAGATCAGGGTCCAGGTGATCGAG
GGGCGCCAGCTGCCGGG
