>Addgene plasmid #60189 | DYSF-Exon35-del | addgene partial sequence | sequence record 98644 | M13pUC-Rev 5'-AGCGGATAACAATTTCACACAGG-3'
GCCATATGCCATGGTGATCATCAGCTGAAGGGCTTCACCAGCTTCATGGCAGCATAGTTCGGGAAGGCGT
AGATGAAGATGGCCAGGAACAGCAGCAGGATGAAGAGGATGATGAAGAGGATGATGGCCCACCGGAAACG
CCGCCACAGGATGAACTTCATGGTCTTGTATGGGGAGGTAAACCACAGGAAGGAGGTGTCGGGGCGCCTT
GGGTCCTCAAGCTTAGGGTTCATGTTGGGCTCATCCCGGCCCTGGCCAGCAGGCCGCTCCTCATGCTCAC
TCTCTGCTACAATCTCCAAGGTCATTTCCAGCTTGCCCGCCAGTATTTTCTTCTCACCCTCTTCTGCTAC
ACAGGGCCACCAGCCCTTCACTGTTTTCTGCTCAAAAAGGGACACAAACCATTCTGGGTGGAAAGCATCA
TCCAGCTGGTCCAAGGAGCACTTCTTGGCTGTCTTGGCTGGCTTGGGCATGCGGTTGAGATCGAGCTGCA
GGGAGCCCAGAAAATCATCAAAGGAGAACTTGTCATTGTCCCAGATCTGGAACACCACTCGTGCTGGGAT
TTTGCTCTCAGTCTTGTCCAGCCTCCAGAAGGCATCCTTCTTGGCAATGGTACAGACTTGCTCAGCTGGC
AGGTAGTCGAAGGGGAAAATGAACCTCCAGTTGAAGTTGCCTTCACCTCCCAGGGAACGATAATGCACGT
CTGTCTTTTGCTTGTGTTCTTCAAAGCCAATCATCCAACCTTTCACATAAATGTCGCTCATCTTCTCCCC
CGTGAGGCTCAGGTCATCCAGGATCACATCTCTGGTATTCCAGATAATACAACGCAGGAA
